Addgene plasmid #175528: pcDNA5/FRT/TO_HaloTag7_LamB1
Purpose: Expression of HaloTag7 at the nuclear lamina of the mammalian cells
Depositing lab: Kai Johnsson. Depositing organization: Max Planck Institute for Medical Research. Publication: Engineered HaloTag variants for fluorescence lifetime multiplexing. Frei MS, Tarnawski M, Roberti MJ, Koch B, Hiblot J, Johnsson K. Nat Methods. 2021 Dec 16. pii: 10.1038/s41592-021-01341-x. doi: 10.1038/s41592-021-01341-x. PubMed 34916672.
Backbone
  Vector backbone: pCDNA5/FR/TO
  Vector type: Mammalian Expression
  Selectable markers: Hygromycin
Growth in bacteria
  Bacterial resistance: Ampicillin, 100 μg/mL
  Growth temperature: 37°C
  Growth strain: DH5alpha
  Copy number: High Copy
Gene/Insert
  Gene/Insert name: HaloTag7-LamB1 (alt name: HaloTag7-LamB1)
  Species: H. sapiens (human)
  Cloning method: Gibson Cloning
Terms and licenses: Academic/Nonprofit Terms; Industry Terms: Not Available to Industry
How to cite: pcDNA5/FRT/TO_HaloTag7_LamB1 was a gift from Kai Johnsson (Addgene plasmid # 175528 ; http://n2t.net/addgene:175528 ; RRID:Addgene_175528)
