[The description below was written by a language model from this plasmid's Addgene catalogue record and pLannotate feature annotations shown in this document.]
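Description:
pcDNA5/FRT/TO_HaloTag7_LamB1 is a 7.8 kb mammalian expression plasmid built on the pcDNA5/FRT/TO backbone, designed to place HaloTag7 at the nuclear lamina of mammalian cells. It is propagated in E. coli as a high-copy plasmid through a ColE1/pUC-type origin and selected with ampicillin via the β-lactamase gene. Other annotated items, such as f1 ori, lac promoter/operator and lacI fragments, appear to be backbone remnants rather than functional parts of the design.

The expression cassette uses the human CMV immediate-early enhancer and promoter. It is followed by two short elements that the annotation software matched to tet-operator-containing promoters. This fits the tetracycline-operator ("TO") arrangement of this backbone, in which transcription is repressed in cells expressing the Tet repressor and induced by tetracycline or doxycycline. In cells lacking the repressor, expression would be constitutive. Downstream lies the HaloTag coding sequence, a modified bacterial dehalogenase that bonds covalently to chloroalkane ligands. It is joined through a short linker derived from a multiple cloning site to the N-terminus of human lamin B1 (LMNB1), and the cassette ends with the bGH polyadenylation signal. The insert was assembled by Gibson cloning.

Following the cassette is an FRT site placed directly in front of a hygromycin resistance gene with an SV40 poly(A) signal. No full promoter is annotated upstream of this gene. This matches the Flp-In design, in which FLP-mediated recombination into a genomic FRT landing site supplies the promoter, so hygromycin selection recovers isogenic stable integrants. The plasmid can thus serve for transient transfection or stable, inducible line generation. It labels the nuclear lamina with fluorescent HaloTag ligands, and the associated work concerned HaloTag variants for fluorescence lifetime multiplexing.
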