Features (pLannotate 1.2.2; 23 found; start..end, strand, type, name):
    624..1484    -  CDS            AmpR: β-lactamase; bla; confers resistance to ampicillin, carbenicillin, and related antibiotics
   1485..1589    -  promoter       AmpR promoter: bla
   1648..1700    -  misc_feature   bom (fragment): basis of mobility region from pBR322
   1855..2234    +  enhancer       CMV enhancer: human cytomegalovirus immediate early enhancer
   2235..2438    +  promoter       CMV promoter: human cytomegalovirus (CMV) immediate early promoter
   2440..2459    +  promoter       PLtetO-1 promoter (fragment): modified phage lambda PL promoter with tet operator sites (Lutz and Bujard, 1997)
   2461..2480    +  promoter       PLtetO-1 promoter (fragment): modified phage lambda PL promoter with tet operator sites (Lutz and Bujard, 1997)
   2488..2521    +  promoter       TRE3GV promoter (fragment): 3rd-generation Tet-responsive promoter that can be activated by binding of Tet-On® 3G, optimized for retroviral and lentiviral vectors
   2672..3555    +  CDS            HaloTag® (fragment): modified bacterial dehalogenase that forms covalent bonds with chloroalkane derivatives
   3557..3587    +  misc_feature   MCS (fragment): multiple cloning site
   3587..5344    +  CDS            LMNB1: LMNB1_HUMAN - Also known as LMN2, LMNB. Experimental evidence at protein level: Swiss-Prot protein existence level 1. Lamins are components of the nuclear lamina, a fibrous layer on the nucleoplasmic side of the inner nuclear membrane, which is thought to provide a framework for the nuclear envelope and may also interact with chromatin. From Homo sapiens (Human).
   5397..5621    +  polyA_signal   bGH poly(A) signal: bovine growth hormone polyadenylation signal
   5625..5646    +  promoter       SV40 promoter (fragment): SV40 enhancer and early promoter
   5667..5900    +  rep_origin     f1 ori (fragment) (sequence partly withheld): f1 bacteriophage origin of replication; arrow indicates direction of (+) strand synthesis
   5905..5952    +  protein_bind   FRT: FLP-mediated recombination occurs in the 8-bp core sequence TCTAGAAA (Turan and Bode, 2011). FLP recombinase from the Saccharomyces cerevisiae 2μ plasmid
   5960..6982    +  CDS            HygR: aminoglycoside phosphotransferase from E. coli; aph(4)-Ia; confers resistance to hygromycin
   6992..7117    +  CDS            ble (fragment): BLE_KLEPN - Experimental evidence at protein level: Swiss-Prot protein existence level 1. Binding protein with a strong affinity to the bleomycin family of antibiotics. Binds to CL990; an antimitotic-antibiotic compound. From Klebsiella pneumoniae.
   7112..7233    +  polyA_signal   SV40 poly(A) signal: SV40 polyadenylation signal
   7306..7322    -  protein_bind   lac operator: The lac repressor binds to the lac operator to inhibit transcription in E. coli. This inhibition can be relieved by adding lactose or isopropyl-β-D-thiogalactopyranoside (IPTG). lac repressor encoded by lacI
   7330..7360    -  promoter       lac promoter: promoter for the E. coli lac operon
   7375..7396    -  protein_bind   CAP binding site: CAP binding activates transcription in the presence of cAMP. E. coli catabolite activator protein
   7409..7501    -  CDS            lacI (fragment): lac repressor; lacI; The lac repressor binds to the lac operator to inhibit transcription in E. coli. This inhibition can be relieved by adding lactose or isopropyl-β-D-thiogalactopyranoside (IPTG).
   7684..453     -  rep_origin     ori (across the origin): high-copy-number ColE1/pMB1/pBR322/pUC origin of replication
>Addgene plasmid #175528 | pcDNA5/FRT/TO_HaloTag7_LamB1 | addgene full sequence | sequence record 343755 | Addgene NGS Result
CTGCCGCTTACCGGATACCTGTCCGCCTTTCTCCCTTCGGGAAGCGTGGCGCTTTCTCATAGCTCACGCT
GTAGGTATCTCAGTTCGGTGTAGGTCGTTCGCTCCAAGCTGGGCTGTGTGCACGAACCCCCCGTTCAGCC
CGACCGCTGCGCCTTATCCGGTAACTATCGTCTTGAGTCCAACCCGGTAAGACACGACTTATCGCCACTG
GCAGCAGCCACTGGTAACAGGATTAGCAGAGCGAGGTATGTAGGCGGTGCTACAGAGTTCTTGAAGTGGT
GGCCTAACTACGGCTACACTAGAAGAACAGTATTTGGTATCTGCGCTCTGCTGAAGCCAGTTACCTTCGG
AAAAAGAGTTGGTAGCTCTTGATCCGGCAAACAAACCACCGCTGGTAGCGGTGGTTTTTTTGTTTGCAAG
CAGCAGATTACGCGCAGAAAAAAAGGATCTCAAGAAGATCCTTTGATCTTTTCTACGGGGTCTGACGCTC
AGTGGAACGAAAACTCACGTTAAGGGATTTTGGTCATGAGATTATCAAAAAGGATCTTCACCTAGATCCT
TTTAAATTAAAAATGAAGTTTTAAATCAATCTAAAGTATATATGAGTAAACTTGGTCTGACAGTTACCAA
TGCTTAATCAGTGAGGCACCTATCTCAGCGATCTGTCTATTTCGTTCATCCATAGTTGCCTGACTCCCCG
TCGTGTAGATAACTACGATACGGGAGGGCTTACCATCTGGCCCCAGTGCTGCAATGATACCGCGAGACCC
ACGCTCACCGGCTCCAGATTTATCAGCAATAAACCAGCCAGCCGGAAGGGCCGAGCGCAGAAGTGGTCCT
GCAACTTTATCCGCCTCCATCCAGTCTATTAATTGTTGCCGGGAAGCTAGAGTAAGTAGTTCGCCAGTTA
ATAGTTTGCGCAACGTTGTTGCCATTGCTACAGGCATCGTGGTGTCACGCTCGTCGTTTGGTATGGCTTC
ATTCAGCTCCGGTTCCCAACGATCAAGGCGAGTTACATGATCCCCCATGTTGTGCAAAAAAGCGGTTAGC
TCCTTCGGTCCTCCGATCGTTGTCAGAAGTAAGTTGGCCGCAGTGTTATCACTCATGGTTATGGCAGCAC
TGCATAATTCTCTTACTGTCATGCCATCCGTAAGATGCTTTTCTGTGACTGGTGAGTACTCAACCAAGTC
ATTCTGAGAATAGTGTATGCGGCGACCGAGTTGCTCTTGCCCGGCGTCAATACGGGATAATACCGCGCCA
CATAGCAGAACTTTAAAAGTGCTCATCATTGGAAAACGTTCTTCGGGGCGAAAACTCTCAAGGATCTTAC
CGCTGTTGAGATCCAGTTCGATGTAACCCACTCGTGCACCCAACTGATCTTCAGCATCTTTTACTTTCAC
CAGCGTTTCTGGGTGAGCAAAAACAGGAAGGCAAAATGCCGCAAAAAAGGGAATAAGGGCGACACGGAAA
TGTTGAATACTCATACTCTTCCTTTTTCAATATTATTGAAGCATTTATCAGGGTTATTGTCTCATGAGCG
GATACATATTTGAATGTATTTAGAAAAATAAACAAATAGGGGTTCCGCGCACATTTCCCCGAAAAGTGCC
ACCTGACGTCGACGGATCGGGAGATCTCCCGATCCCCTATGGTGCACTCTCAGTACAATCTGCTCTGATG
CCGCATAGTTAAGCCAGTATCTGCTCCCTGCTTGTGTGTTGGAGGTCGCTGAGTAGTGCGCGAGCAAAAT
TTAAGCTACAACAAGGCAAGGCTTGACCGACAATTGCATGAAGAATCTGCTTAGGGTTAGGCGTTTTGCG
CTGCTTCGCGATGTACGGGCCAGATATACGCGTTGACATTGATTATTGACTAGTTATTAATAGTAATCAA
TTACGGGGTCATTAGTTCATAGCCCATATATGGAGTTCCGCGTTACATAACTTACGGTAAATGGCCCGCC
TGGCTGACCGCCCAACGACCCCCGCCCATTGACGTCAATAATGACGTATGTTCCCATAGTAACGCCAATA
GGGACTTTCCATTGACGTCAATGGGTGGAGTATTTACGGTAAACTGCCCACTTGGCAGTACATCAAGTGT
ATCATATGCCAAGTACGCCCCCTATTGACGTCAATGACGGTAAATGGCCCGCCTGGCATTATGCCCAGTA
CATGACCTTATGGGACTTTCCTACTTGGCAGTACATCTACGTATTAGTCATCGCTATTACCATGGTGATG
CGGTTTTGGCAGTACATCAATGGGCGTGGATAGCGGTTTGACTCACGGGGATTTCCAAGTCTCCACCCCA
TTGACGTCAATGGGAGTTTGTTTTGGCACCAAAATCAACGGGACTTTCCAAAATGTCGTAACAACTCCGC
CCCATTGACGCAAATGGGCGGTAGGCGTGTACGGTGGGAGGTCTATATAAGCAGAGCTCTCCCTATCAGT
GATAGAGATCTCCCTATCAGTGATAGAGATCGTCGACGAGCTCGTTTAGTGAACCGTCAGATCGCCTGGA
GACGCCATCCACGCTGTTTTGACCTCCATAGAAGACACCGGGACCGATCCAGCCTCCGGACTCTAGCGTT
TAAACTTAAGCTTGGTACCGAGCTCGGATCCACTAGTCCAGTGTGGTGGAATTCTGCAGATATCCAGCAA
CCATGGGATCCGAAATCGGTACTGGCTTTCCATTCGACCCCCATTATGTGGAAGTCCTGGGCGAGCGCAT
GCACTACGTCGATGTTGGTCCGCGCGATGGCACCCCTGTGCTGTTCCTGCACGGTAACCCGACCTCCTCC
TACGTGTGGCGCAACATCATCCCGCATGTTGCACCGACCCATCGCTGCATTGCTCCAGACCTGATCGGTA
TGGGCAAATCCGACAAACCAGACCTGGGTTATTTCTTCGACGACCACGTCCGCTTCATGGATGCCTTCAT
CGAAGCCCTGGGTCTGGAAGAGGTCGTCCTGGTCATTCACGACTGGGGCTCCGCTCTGGGTTTCCACTGG
GCCAAGCGCAATCCAGAGCGCGTCAAAGGTATTGCATTTATGGAGTTCATCCGCCCTATCCCGACCTGGG
ACGAATGGCCAGAATTTGCCCGCGAGACCTTCCAGGCCTTCCGCACCACCGACGTCGGCCGCAAGCTGAT
CATCGATCAGAACGTTTTTATCGAGGGTACGCTGCCGATGGGTGTCGTCCGCCCGCTGACTGAAGTCGAG
ATGGACCATTACCGCGAGCCGTTCCTGAATCCTGTTGACCGCGAGCCACTGTGGCGCTTCCCAAACGAGC
TGCCAATCGCCGGTGAGCCAGCGAACATCGTCGCGCTGGTCGAAGAATACATGGACTGGCTGCACCAGTC
CCCTGTCCCGAAGCTGCTGTTCTGGGGCACCCCAGGCGTTCTGATCCCACCGGCCGAAGCCGCTCGCCTG
GCCAAAAGCCTGCCTAACTGCAAGGCTGTGGACATCGGCCCGGGTCTGAATCTGCTGCAAGAAGACAACC
CGGACCTGATCGGCAGCGAGATCGCGCGCTGGCTGTCTACTCTGGAGATTTCCGGTTCCGGACTCAGATC
TCGAGCTCAAGCTTCGATGGCGACTGCGACCCCCGTGCCGCCGCGGATGGGCAGCCGCGCTGGCGGCCCC
ACCACGCCGCTGAGCCCCACGCGCCTGTCGCGGCTCCAGGAGAAGGAGGAGCTGCGCGAGCTCAATGACC
GGCTGGCGGTGTACATCGACAAGGTGCGCAGCCTGGAGACGGAGAACAGCGCGCTGCAGCTGCAGGTGAC
GGAGCGCGAGGAGGTGCGCGGCCGTGAGCTCACCGGCCTCAAGGCGCTCTACGAGACCGAGCTGGCCGAC
GCGCGACGCGCGCTCGACGACACGGCCCGCGAGCGCGCCAAGCTGCAGATCGAGCTGGGCAAGTGCAAGG
CGGAACACGACCAGCTGCTCCTCAACTATGCTAAGAAGGAATCTGATCTTAATGGCGCCCAGATCAAGCT
TCGAGAATATGAAGCAGCACTCAATTCGAAAGATGCAGCTCTTGCTACTGCACTTGGTGACAAAAAAAGT
TTAGAGGGAGATTTGGAGGATCTGAAGGATCAGATTGCCCAGTTGGAAGCCTCCTTAGCTGCAGCCAAAA
AACAGTTAGCAGATGAAACTTTACTTAAAGTAGATTTGGAGAATCGTTGTCAGAGCCTTACTGAGGACTT
GGAGTTTCGCAAAAGCATGTATGAAGAGGAGATTAACGAGACCAGAAGGAAGCATGAAACGCGCTTGGTA
GAGGTGGATTCTGGGCGTCAAATTGAGTATGAGTACAAGCTGGCGCAAGCCCTTCATGAGATGAGAGAGC
AACATGATGCCCAAGTGAGGCTGTATAAGGAGGAGCTGGAGCAGACTTACCATGCCAAACTTGAGAATGC
CAGACTGTCATCAGAGATGAATACTTCTACTGTCAACAGTGCCAGGGAAGAACTGATGGAAAGCCGCATG
AGAATTGAGAGCCTTTCATCCCAGCTTTCTAATCTACAGAAAGAGTCTAGAGCATGTTTGGAAAGGATTC
AAGAATTAGAGGACTTGCTTGCTAAAGAAAAAGACAACTCTCGTCGCATGCTGACAGACAAAGAGAGAGA
GATGGCGGAAATAAGGGATCAAATGCAGCAACAGCTGAATGACTATGAACAGCTTCTTGATGTAAAGTTA
GCCCTGGACATGGAAATCAGTGCTTACAGGAAACTCTTAGAAGGCGAAGAAGAGAGGTTGAAGCTGTCTC
CAAGCCCTTCTTCCCGTGTGACAGTATCCCGAGCATCCTCAAGTCGTAGTGTACGTACAACTAGAGGAAA
GCGGAAGAGGGTTGATGTGGAAGAATCAGAGGCGAGTAGTAGTGTTAGCATCTCTCATTCCGCCTCAGCC
ACTGGAAATGTTTGCATCGAAGAAATTGATGTTGATGGGAAATTTATCCGCTTGAAGAACACTTCTGAAC
AGGATCAACCAATGGGAGGCTGGGAGATGATCAGAAAAATTGGAGACACATCAGTCAGTTATAAATATAC
CTCAAGATATGTGCTGAAGGCAGGCCAGACTGTTACAATTTGGGCTGCAAACGCTGGTGTCACAGCCAGC
CCCCCAACTGACCTCATCTGGAAGAACCAGAACTCGTGGGGCACTGGCGAAGATGTGAAGGTTATATTGA
AAAATTCTCAGGGAGAGGAGGTTGCTCAAAGAAGTACAGTCTTTAAAACAACCATACCTGAAGAAGAGGA
GGAGGAGGAAGAAGCAGCTGGAGTGGTTGTTGAGGAAGAACTTTTCCACCAGCAGGGAACCCCAAGAGCA
TCCAATAGAAGCTGTGCAATTATGTAGTAACCGCTCGAGTCTAGAGGGCCCGTTTAAACCCGCTGATCAG
CCTCGACTGTGCCTTCTAGTTGCCAGCCATCTGTTGTTTGCCCCTCCCCCGTGCCTTCCTTGACCCTGGA
AGGTGCCACTCCCACTGTCCTTTCCTAATAAAATGAGGAAATTGCATCGCATTGTCTGAGTAGGTGTCAT
TCTATTCTGGGGGGTGGGGTGGGGCAGGACAGCAAGGGGGAGGATTGGGAAGACAATAGCAGGCATGCTG
GGGATGCGGTGGGCTCTATGGCTTCTGAGGCGGAAAGAACCAGCTGGGGCTCTAGGGGGTATCCCC
[124 nt withheld, positions 5667-5790]
C
[91 nt withheld, positions 5792-5882]
AGGGTGATGGTTCACGTACCTAGAAGTTCCTATTCCGAAGTTCCTATTCTCTAGAAAGTATAGGAACTTC
CTTGGCCAAAAAGCCTGAACTCACCGCGACGTCTGTCGAGAAGTTTCTGATCGAAAAGTTCGACAGCGTC
TCCGACCTGATGCAGCTCTCGGAGGGCGAAGAATCTCGTGCTTTCAGCTTCGATGTAGGAGGGCGTGGAT
ATGTCCTGCGGGTAAATAGCTGCGCCGATGGTTTCTACAAAGATCGTTATGTTTATCGGCACTTTGCATC
GGCCGCGCTCCCGATTCCGGAAGTGCTTGACATTGGGGAATTCAGCGAGAGCCTGACCTATTGCATCTCC
CGCCGTGCACAGGGTGTCACGTTGCAAGACCTGCCTGAAACCGAACTGCCCGCTGTTCTGCAGCCGGTCG
CGGAGGCCATGGATGCGATCGCTGCGGCCGATCTTAGCCAGACGAGCGGGTTCGGCCCATTCGGACCGCA
AGGAATCGGTCAATACACTACATGGCGTGATTTCATATGCGCGATTGCTGATCCCCATGTGTATCACTGG
CAAACTGTGATGGACGACACCGTCAGTGCGTCCGTCGCGCAGGCTCTCGATGAGCTGATGCTTTGGGCCG
AGGACTGCCCCGAAGTCCGGCACCTCGTGCACGCGGATTTCGGCTCCAACAATGTCCTGACGGACAATGG
CCGCATAACAGCGGTCATTGACTGGAGCGAGGCGATGTTCGGGGATTCCCAATACGAGGTCGCCAACATC
TTCTTCTGGAGGCCGTGGTTGGCTTGTATGGAGCAGCAGACGCGCTACTTCGAGCGGAGGCATCCGGAGC
TTGCAGGATCGCCGCGGCTCCGGGCGTATATGCTCCGCATTGGTCTTGACCAACTCTATCAGAGCTTGGT
TGACGGCAATTTCGATGATGCAGCTTGGGCGCAGGGTCGATGCGACGCAATCGTCCGATCCGGAGCCGGG
ACTGTCGGGCGTACACAAATCGCCCGCAGAAGCGCGGCCGTCTGGACCGATGGCTGTGTAGAAGTACTCG
CCGATAGTGGAAACCGACGCCCCAGCACTCGTCCGAGGGCAAAGGAATAGCACGTACTACGAGATTTCGA
TTCCACCGCCGCCTTCTATGAAAGGTTGGGCTTCGGAATCGTTTTCCGGGACGCCGGCTGGATGATCCTC
CAGCGCGGGGATCTCATGCTGGAGTTCTTCGCCCACCCCAACTTGTTTATTGCAGCTTATAATGGTTACA
AATAAAGCAATAGCATCACAAATTTCACAAATAAAGCATTTTTTTCACTGCATTCTAGTTGTGGTTTGTC
CAAACTCATCAATGTATCTTATCATGTCTGTATACCGTCGACCTCTAGCTAGAGCTTGGCGTAATCATGG
TCATAGCTGTTTCCTGTGTGAAATTGTTATCCGCTCACAATTCCACACAACATACGAGCCGGAAGCATAA
AGTGTAAAGCCTGGGGTGCCTAATGAGTGAGCTAACTCACATTAATTGCGTTGCGCTCACTGCCCGCTTT
CCAGTCGGGAAACCTGTCGTGCCAGCTGCATTAATGAATCGGCCAACGCGCGGGGAGAGGCGGTTTGCGT
ATTGGGCGCTCTTCCGCTTCCTCGCTCACTGACTCGCTGCGCTCGGTCGTTCGGCTGCGGCGAGCGGTAT
CAGCTCACTCAAAGGCGGTAATACGGTTATCCACAGAATCAGGGGATAACGCAGGAAAGAACATGTGAGC
AAAAGGCCAGCAAAAGGCCAGGAACCGTAAAAAGGCCGCGTTGCTGGCGTTTTTCCATAGGCTCCGCCCC
CCTGACGAGCATCACAAAAATCGACGCTCAAGTCAGAGGTGGCGAAACCCGACAGGACTATAAAGATACC
AGGCGTTTCCCCCTGGAAGCTCCCTCGTGCGCTCTCCTGTTCCGACC
